>Addgene plasmid #47628 | Danio rerio cryaa T147V | depositor full sequence | sequence record 67969 | Danio rerio cryaa T147V sequence 4152 bps
TGGCGAATGGG
[124 nt withheld, positions 12-135]
C
[91 nt withheld, positions 137-227]
A
[49 nt withheld, positions 229-277]
CCTTTGACGTTGGAGTCCACGTTCTTT
[37 nt withheld, positions 305-341]
ACCCTATCTCGGTCTATTCTTTTGATTTATAAGGGATTTTGCCGATTTCGGCCTATTGGTTAAAAAATGA
GCTGATTTAACAAAAATTTAACGCGAATTTTAACAAAATATTAACGTTTACAATTTCAGGTGGCACTTTT
CGGGGAAATGTGCGCGGAACCCCTATTTGTTTATTTTTCTAAATACATTCAAATATGTATCCGCTCATGA
GACAATAACCCTGATAAATGCTTCAATAATATTGAAAAAGGAAGAGTATGAGTATTCAACATTTCCGTGT
CGCCCTTATTCCCTTTTTTGCGGCATTTTGCCTTCCTGTTTTTGCTCACCCAGAAACGCTGGTGAAAGTA
AAAGATGCTGAAGATCAGTTGGGTGCACGAGTGGGTTACATCGAACTGGATCTCAACAGCGGTAAGATCC
TTGAGAGTTTTCGCCCCGAAGAACGTTTTCCAATGATGAGCACTTTTAAAGTTCTGCTATGTGGCGCGGT
ATTATCCCGTATTGACGCCGGGCAAGAGCAACTCGGTCGCCGCATACACTATTCTCAGAATGACTTGGTT
GAGTACTCACCAGTCACAGAAAAGCATCTTACGGATGGCATGACAGTAAGAGAATTATGCAGTGCTGCCA
TAACCATGAGTGATAACACTGCGGCCAACTTACTTCTGACAACGATCGGAGGACCGAAGGAGCTAACCGC
TTTTTTGCACAACATGGGGGATCATGTAACTCGCCTTGATCGTTGGGAACCGGAGCTGAATGAAGCCATA
CCAAACGACGAGCGTGACACCACGATGCCTGCAGCAATGGCAACAACGTTGCGCAAACTATTAACTGGCG
AACTACTTACTCTAGCTTCCCGGCAACAATTAATAGACTGGATGGAGGCGGATAAAGTTGCAGGACCACT
TCTGCGCTCGGCCCTTCCGGCTGGCTGGTTTATTGCTGATAAATCTGGAGCCGGTGAGCGTGGGTCTCGC
GGTATCATTGCAGCACTGGGGCCAGATGGTAAGCCCTCCCGTATCGTAGTTATCTACACGACGGGGAGTC
AGGCAACTATGGATGAACGAAATAGACAGATCGCTGAGATAGGTGCCTCACTGATTAAGCATTGGTAACT
GTCAGACCAAGTTTACTCATATATACTTTAGATTGATTTAAAACTTCATTTTTAATTTAAAAGGATCTAG
GTGAAGATCCTTTTTGATAATCTCATGACCAAAATCCCTTAACGTGAGTTTTCGTTCCACTGAGCGTCAG
ACCCCGTAGAAAAGATCAAAGGATCTTCTTGAGATCCTTTTTTTCTGCGCGTAATCTGCTGCTTGCAAAC
AAAAAAACCACCGCTACCAGCGGTGGTTTGTTTGCCGGATCAAGAGCTACCAACTCTTTTTCCGAAGGTA
ACTGGCTTCAGCAGAGCGCAGATACCAAATACTGTCCTTCTAGTGTAGCCGTAGTTAGGCCACCACTTCA
AGAACTCTGTAGCACCGCCTACATACCTCGCTCTGCTAATCCTGTTACCAGTGGCTGCTGCCAGTGGCGA
TAAGTCGTGTCTTACCGGGTTGGACTCAAGACGATAGTTACCGGATAAGGCGCAGCGGTCGGGCTGAACG
GGGGGTTCGTGCACACAGCCCAGCTTGGAGCGAACGACCTACACCGAACTGAGATACCTACAGCGTGAGC
TATGAGAAAGCGCCACGCTTCCCGAAGGGAGAAAGGCGGACAGGTATCCGGTAAGCGGCAGGGTCGGAAC
AGGAGAGCGCACGAGGGAGCTTCCAGGGGGAAACGCCTGGTATCTTTATAGTCCTGTCGGGTTTCGCCAC
CTCTGACTTGAGCGTCGATTTTTGTGATGCTCGTCAGGGGGGCGGAGCCTATGGAAAAACGCCAGCAACG
CGGCCTTTTTACGGTTCCTGGCCTTTTGCTGGCCTTTTGCTCACATGTTCTTTCCTGCGTTATCCCCTGA
TTCTGTGGATAACCGTATTACCGCCTTTGAGTGAGCTGATACCGCTCGCCGCAGCCGAACGACCGAGCGC
AGCGAGTCAGTGAGCGAGGAAGCGGAAGAGCGCCTGATGCGGTATTTTCTCCTTACGCATCTGTGCGGTA
TTTCACACCGCATATATGGTGCACTCTCAGTACAATCTGCTCTGATGCCGCATAGTTAAGCCAGTATACA
CTCCGCTATCGCTACGTGACTGGGTCATGGCTGCGCCCCGACACCCGCCAACACCCGCTGACGCGCCCTG
ACGGGCTTGTCTGCTCCCGGCATCCGCTTACAGACAAGCTGTGACCGTCTCCGGGAGCTGCATGTGTCAG
AGGTTTTCACCGTCATCACCGAAACGCGCGAGGCAGCTGCGGTAAAGCTCATCAGCGTGGTCGTGAAGCG
ATTCACAGATGTCTGCCTGTTCATCCGCGTCCAGCTCGTTGAGTTTCTCCAGAAGCGTTAATGTCTGGCT
TCTGATAAAGCGGGCCATGTTAAGGGCGGTTTTTTCCTGTTTGGTCACTGATGCCTCCGTGTAAGGGGGA
TTTCTGTTCATGGGGGTAATGATACCGATGAAACGAGAGAGGATGCTCACGATACGGGTTACTGATGATG
AACATGCCCGGTTACTGGAACGTTGTGAGGGTAAACAACTGGCGGTATGGATGCGGCGGGACCAGAGAAA
AATCACTCAGGGTCAATGCCAGCGCTTCGTTAATACAGATGTAGGTGTTCCACAGGGTAGCCAGCAGCAT
CCTGCGATGCAGATCCGGAACATAATGGTGCAGGGCGCTGACTTCCGCGTTTCCAGACTTTACGAAACAC
GGAAACCGAAGACCATTCATGTTGTTGCTCAGGTCGCAGACGTTTTGCAGCAGCAGTCGCTTCACGTTCG
CTCGCGTATCGGTGATTCATTCTGCTAACCAGTAAGGCAACCCCGCCAGCCTAGCCGGGTCCTCAACGAC
AGGAGCACGATCATGCGCACCCGTGGCCAGGACCCAACGCTGCCCGAGATCTCGATCCCGCGAAATTAAT
ACGACTCACTATAGGGAGACCACAACGGTTTCCCTCTAGAAATAATTTTGTTTAACTTTAAGAAGGAGAT
ATACATATGGATATTGCGATCCAACACCCTTGGTTCAGACGCACACTGGGCTACCCCACCCGACTCTTTG
ATCAGTTCTTTGGAGAAGGCCTGTTCGATTATGACCTATTCCCCTTCACCACTTCAACTGTCAGTCCTTA
CTATCGACACTCACTCTTCCGCAACATCCTGGACTCCTCCAACTCAGGTGTCTCTGAGGTGAGGTCTGAC
AGAGAAAAATTTACAGTTTATCTGGATGTGAAACATTTCTCTCCTGATGAGCTCAGTGTCAAGGTGACAG
ATGACTATGTGGAGATCCAGGGCAAGCATGGAGAAAGACAGGATGATCATGGCTACATCTCCCGTGAGTT
CCATCGTCGCTACCGCCTGCCTTCCAATGTGGACCAGTCTGCCATCACCTGCACACTGTCTGCTGATGGC
CTGCTCACTCTTTGTGGACCCAAGGTTAGTGGCATAGATGCTGGCCGTGGAGATCGCACCATCCCTGTTA
CCCGCGAGGACAAGAGCAACTCAGGCTCTTCCTCCTAGGGATCCGAATTCGAGCTCCGTCGACAAGCTTG
CGGCCGCACTCGAGCACCACCACCACCACCACTGAGATCCGGCTGCTAACAAAGCCCGAAAGGAAGCTGA
GTTGGCTGCTGCCACCGCTGAGCAATAACTAGCATAACCCCTTGGGGCCTCTAAACGGGTCTTGAGGGGT
TTTTTGCTGAAAGGAGGAACTATATCCGGAT
Features (pLannotate 1.2.2; 13 found; start..end, strand, type, name):
     12..467     +  rep_origin     f1 ori (sequence partly withheld): f1 bacteriophage origin of replication; arrow indicates direction of (+) strand synthesis
    494..598     +  promoter       AmpR promoter: bla
    599..1459    +  CDS            AmpR: β-lactamase; bla; confers resistance to ampicillin, carbenicillin, and related antibiotics
   1630..2218    +  rep_origin     ori: high-copy-number ColE1/pMB1/pBR322/pUC origin of replication
   2404..2546    -  misc_feature   bom: basis of mobility region from pBR322
   2648..2839    -  CDS            rop: Rop protein, which maintains plasmids at low copy number; rop
   2856..3236    +  CDS            YPB1_ECOLX: Protein predicted: Swiss-Prot protein existence level 4. From Escherichia coli.
   3348..3366    +  promoter       T7 promoter: promoter for bacteriophage T7 RNA polymerase
   3398..3420    +  RBS            RBS: efficient ribosome binding site from bacteriophage T7 gene 10 (Olins and Rangwala, 1989)
   3428..3946    +  CDS            CRYAA: CRYAA_MELUS - Experimental evidence at protein level: Swiss-Prot protein existence level 1. Contributes to the transparency and refractive index of the lens. Acts as a chaperone, preventing aggregation of various proteins under a wide range of stress conditions. Required for the correct formation of lens intermediate filaments as part of a complex composed of BFSP1, BFSP2 and CRYAA. From Melursus ursinus (Sloth bear) (Ursus ursinus).
   3996..4013    +  CDS            9xHis (fragment): 9xHis affinity tag
   4023..4072    +  CDS            SET1 (fragment): solubility-enhancement tag derived from T7 phage gene 10B
   4080..4127    +  terminator     T7 terminator: transcription terminator for bacteriophage T7 RNA polymerase
