[The description below was written by a language model from this plasmid's Addgene catalogue record and pLannotate feature annotations shown in this document.]
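Description:
Danio rerio cryaa T147V is a bacterial expression plasmid built on the Novagen pET-20b(+) backbone for recombinant production of a point mutant of zebrafish alphaA-crystallin, a lens small heat shock protein with chaperone activity. The roughly 4.15 kb plasmid is maintained in E. coli through a ColE1/pBR322-type origin and is selected with ampicillin via the β-lactamase gene and its native promoter. The feature table also annotates an f1 phage origin, which can be used for single-stranded DNA production, as well as pBR322-derived bom and rop sequences. The catalogue lists copy number as unknown.

The 522 bp cryaa coding sequence was inserted between the NdeI and BamHI sites, both retained, placing it directly downstream of the T7 promoter and the efficient T7 gene 10 ribosome binding site, with the T7 terminator at the far end of the cassette. Transcription therefore depends on T7 RNA polymerase, consistent with the listed BL21(DE3) host, which supplies it. The insert carries a threonine-to-valine substitution at residue 147. The automated annotation labels the open reading frame by its similarity to a mammalian CRYAA entry, but the catalogue identifies it as the zebrafish gene. A vector-derived His-tag fragment lies downstream of the insert. The record does not state whether it is in frame with the crystallin or separated from it by a stop codon, so the protein should not be assumed to be tagged. The associated publication title indicates the mutant was made to test how hydrophobic changes adapt alphaA-crystallin function to physiological temperature.
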