Addgene plasmid #47628: Danio rerio cryaa T147V
Purpose: Recombinant protein production
Depositing lab: Mason Posner. Depositing organization: Ashland University. Publication: Functional validation of hydrophobic adaptation to physiological temperature in the small heat shock protein alphaA-crystallin. Posner M, Kiss AJ, Skiba J, Drossman A, Dolinska MB, Hejtmancik JF, Sergeev YV. PLoS One. 2012;7(3):e34438. doi: 10.1371/journal.pone.0034438. Epub 2012 Mar 29. PubMed 22479631.
Backbone
  Vector backbone: pET-20b(+)
  Backbone manufacturer: Novagen
  Backbone size w/o insert (bp): 3716
  Total vector size (bp): 4150
  Vector type: Bacterial Expression
Growth in bacteria
  Bacterial resistance: Ampicillin, 100 μg/mL
  Growth temperature: 37°C
  Growth strain: BL21(DE3)
  Copy number: Unknown
Gene/Insert
  Gene/Insert name: Alpha A-crystallin (alt name: cryaa)
  Species: D. rerio (zebrafish)
  Insert size (bp): 522
  Mutation: Changed Theronine 147 to Valine
  GenBank ID: BC164886.1
  Entrez Gene: cryaa (a.k.a. wu:fc06h04, zgc:92036)
  Promoter: T7
  Cloning method: Restriction Enzyme; 5′ cloning site Nde I (not destroyed); 3′ cloning site BamH1 (not destroyed)
  Sequencing primers: 5′ T7 promoter; 3′ T7 terminator
Terms and licenses: Academic/Nonprofit Terms; Industry Terms: Not Available to Industry
How to cite: Danio rerio cryaa T147V was a gift from Mason Posner (Addgene plasmid # 47628 ; http://n2t.net/addgene:47628 ; RRID:Addgene_47628)
