>Addgene plasmid #47628 | Danio rerio cryaa T147V | addgene partial sequence | sequence record 71945 | T7 5'-TAATACGACTCACTATAGGG-3'
AAGGAGATATACATATGGATATTGCGATCCAACACCCTTGGTTCAGACGCACACTGGGCTACCCCACCCG
ACTCTTTGATCAGTTCTTTGGAGAAGGCCTGTTCGATTATGACCTATTCCCCTTCACCACTTCAACTGTC
AGTCCTTACTATCGACACTCACTCTTCCGCAACATCCTGGACTCCTCCAACTCAGGTGTCTCTGAGGTGA
GGTCTGACAGAGAAAAATTTACAGTTTATCTGGATGTGAAACATTTCTCTCCTGATGAGCTCAGTGTCAA
GGTGACAGATGACTATGTGGAGATCCAGGGCAAGCATGGAGAAAGACAGGATGATCATGGCTACATCTCC
CGTGAGTTCCATCGTCGCTACCGCCTGCCTTCCAATGTGGACCAGTCTGCCATCACCTGCACACTGTCTG
CTGATGGCCTGCTCACTCTTTGTGGACCCAAGGTTAGTGGCATAGATGCTGGCCGTGGAGATCGCACCAT
CCCTGTTACCCGCGAGGACAAGAGCAACTCAGGCTCTTCCTCCTAGGGATCCGAATTCGAGCTCCGTCGA
CAAGCTTGCGGCCGCACTCGAGCACCACCACCACCACCACTGAGATCCGGCTGCTAACAAAGCCCGAAAG
GAAGCTGAGTTGGCTGCTGCCACCGCTGAGCAATAACTAGCATAACCCCTTGGGGCCTCTAAACGGGTCT
TGAGGGGTTTTTTGCTGAAAGGAGGAACTATATCCGGATTGGCGAATGGG
[80 nt withheld, positions 751-830]
